Addgene plasmid #21001: HOXC8-pSG5
Depositing lab: Corey Largman. Depositing organization: San Francisco VA Health Care System. Publication: Expression of HOX C homeobox genes in lymphoid cells. Lawrence HJ, Stage KM, Mathews CH, Detmer K, Scibienski R, MacKenzie M, Migliaccio E, Boncinelli E, Largman C. Cell Growth Differ. 1993 Aug . 4(8):665-9. PubMed 8104467.
Backbone
  Vector backbone: pSG5
  Backbone manufacturer: Stratagene
  Backbone size w/o insert (bp): 4076
  Vector type: Mammalian Expression
Growth in bacteria
  Bacterial resistance: Ampicillin, 100 μg/mL
  Growth temperature: 37°C
  Growth strain: DH5alpha
  Copy number: Unknown
Gene/Insert
  Gene/Insert name: HOXC8
  Species: H. sapiens (human)
  Insert size (bp): 1195
  Mutation: missing first 24 N-terminal amino acids of coding DNA
  Entrez Gene: HOXC8 (a.k.a. HOX3, HOX3A)
  Cloning method: Restriction Enzyme; 5′ cloning site SacI (not destroyed); 3′ cloning site ApaI (not destroyed)
  Sequencing primers: 5′ pCAG-F, T7
Resource information
  A portion of this plasmid was derived from a plasmid made by: Dr. Zapparignia
Terms and licenses: Academic/Nonprofit Terms; Industry Terms: Not Available to Industry
How to cite: HOXC8-pSG5 was a gift from Corey Largman (Addgene plasmid # 21001 ; http://n2t.net/addgene:21001 ; RRID:Addgene_21001)
