[The description below was written by a language model from this plasmid's Addgene catalogue record.]
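Description:
HOXC8-pSG5 is a mammalian expression plasmid carrying a human HOXC8 cDNA fragment in the pSG5 backbone from Stratagene. The backbone is listed at 4076 bp and the insert at 1195 bp, placed by restriction cloning between a SacI site at the 5′ end and an ApaI site at the 3′ end, both of which remain intact. The plasmid is propagated in E. coli under ampicillin selection. Its copy number is recorded as unknown, and no feature table is provided, so the origin of replication and other backbone elements are not itemised in the record.

The insert encodes HOXC8 (also known as HOX3 or HOX3A), a homeobox transcription factor of the HOX C cluster. The cDNA is incomplete, lacking the coding sequence for the first 24 N-terminal amino acids, so the native start codon is presumably absent. Anyone planning protein expression should check how, or whether, translation initiates in this context. The record does not state the promoter. As generally described, pSG5 uses the SV40 early promoter with a rabbit β-globin intron and an SV40 polyadenylation signal for expression in mammalian cells, plus a T7 promoter upstream of the cloning site for in vitro transcription. The listing of T7 as a sequencing primer is consistent with that layout. No epitope tags, reporters or mammalian selection markers are recorded.

The associated publication concerns expression of HOX C homeobox genes in lymphoid cells, suggesting the clone served as a source of HOXC8 sequence for expression studies or transcript and probe generation, although the record does not specify its exact use.
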