>Addgene plasmid #21001 | HOXC8-pSG5 | addgene partial sequence | sequence record 26805 | 21001 with SV40pA-R
TGCATAAACAAGTTCTGCTTTAATAAGATCTGGATCCCCCAGCTTGCATGCCTGCAGGCTCCTATCTACC
CTTCTGGAAATGGGGGGAGGGGAAAGACCCACATCTCCTTCAGGTTTCCATCAGGTTCCTAGAGAAAGTC
AAGGGGGTTTTTCTAAGCAGGGAGCCCTGGGGAGGGGGAGGGGGAGGGGGAGGGGATATTCCTTGCTTTT
TTCCTTATTTCTTTACATTTGTCTTCCTTTCCTTTCTTCATTTTTTTCTGTCCTTTCCTTTTTAGAAAAA
GTACATCTAGTACACTAGCCTTAGCATAAAAACAAAACCACAAGTCCTTTTCTGCATTTCGAGGGGGCTC
CCCTCTAAAATAAATACCAGAGAAGCAGGGAGGTGGGAGTGTGGTGAGAGACAGACCGAGGAGCACGGAG
GCCAGGTCTCAGACCTTAAAATCCAGGAAGGACTCAGAAGGGTGGGGGCAGGGACAAGTGTGTGTGGGGC
AAGGAGTGAGACAGAGAGTCCGAACTTTTCACTGTTTCTCCGTCTCCCCCCTCCAGCCCCCAAACAAATA
AAGAGTGGGGGAAGTCCAAAGGTAATAAAACCAGAGCTGCAAGTATCTGACAGGTAGTTAGAGTTGTGAG
TGTCATTCTATTCTCTATAAAAGCAAATGACAGTCGTAAACTTCTCAATTTATCTGCTACCATAAAACGA
AACTTCAAGGGAGTTGCTAAGGGGGGGGGGGTCTTTCTTTTTTGCTTAGTCCTTGTTTTCTTCCTTTTCC
TCCTCTTCTTTCTCCNTNTCCTTTTTTTCTTTTTTCC
